Addgene plasmid #26981: pBABE Hygro ST6GalNaC5
Depositing lab: Joan Massague. Depositing organization: Memorial Sloan-Kettering Cancer Center. Publication: Genes that mediate breast cancer metastasis to the brain. Bos PD, Zhang XH, Nadal C, Shu W, Gomis RR, Nguyen DX, Minn AJ, van de Vijver MJ, Gerald WL, Foekens JA, Massague J. Nature. 2009 Jun 18. 459(7249):1005-9. 10.1038/nature08021 PubMed 19421193.
Backbone
  Vector backbone: pBABE-hygro
  Backbone manufacturer: Addgene Plasmid 1765
  Backbone size w/o insert (bp): 5558
  Vector type: Mammalian Expression, Retroviral
  Selectable markers: Hygromycin
Growth in bacteria
  Bacterial resistance: Ampicillin, 100 μg/mL
  Growth temperature: 37°C
  Growth strain: DH5alpha
  Copy number: High Copy
Gene/Insert
  Gene/Insert name: ST6GalNaC5
  Species: H. sapiens (human)
  Entrez Gene: ST6GALNAC5 (a.k.a. SIAT7E, MGC3184, ST6GalNAcV)
  Tag / fusion protein: HA (N terminal on insert)
  Cloning method: Restriction Enzyme
  Sequencing primers: 5′ pBABE-5; 3′ pBABE-3
Terms and licenses: Academic/Nonprofit Terms; Industry Terms: Not Available to Industry
How to cite: pBABE Hygro ST6GalNaC5 was a gift from Joan Massague (Addgene plasmid # 26981 ; http://n2t.net/addgene:26981 ; RRID:Addgene_26981)
