[The description below was written by a language model from this plasmid's Addgene catalogue record.]
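Description:
pBABE Hygro ST6GalNaC5 is a retroviral mammalian expression plasmid built on the pBABE-hygro backbone (about 5.6 kb without insert). It carries the human ST6GALNAC5 coding sequence (also known as SIAT7E or ST6GalNAcV), which encodes a sialyltransferase, with an HA epitope tag fused at the N terminus of the insert for detection of the protein by antibody. The insert was placed in the vector by restriction enzyme cloning. In bacteria the plasmid is maintained at high copy under ampicillin selection, and hygromycin resistance provides selection in mammalian cells.

No feature table accompanies the record, so the regulatory elements are not itemised. As a general matter, pBABE-series vectors are Moloney murine leukaemia virus-derived constructs in which the long terminal repeats flank a packaging signal, the cloning site and a drug resistance cassette. The 5′ LTR normally drives transcription of the inserted gene, while the resistance marker is expressed from a separate internal promoter. The plasmid lacks the viral structural genes, so these are supplied in trans by a packaging cell line or helper plasmids to produce replication-defective particles. These particles integrate the cassette stably into the genome of dividing target cells, and transduced populations can then be enriched with hygromycin.

The associated publication concerns genes that mediate breast cancer metastasis to the brain. This indicates that the construct serves for stable ectopic expression of HA-tagged ST6GALNAC5 in mammalian cells, to test how the enzyme contributes to metastatic behaviour. The record itself does not specify the cell lines or assays used.
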