>Addgene plasmid #26981 | pBABE Hygro ST6GalNaC5 | depositor partial sequence | sequence record 12782 | Author sequence
GCGCCGGCCGGATCCCAGTGTGGTGGTACGTAGGAATTCATGTACCCATACGATGTTCCAGATTACGCTA
AGACCCTGATGCGCCATGGTCTGGCAGTGTGTTTAGCGCTCACCACCATGTGCACCAGCTTGTTGCTAGT
GTACAGCAGCCTCGGCGGCCAGAAGGAGCGGCCCCCGCAGCAGCAGCAGCAGCAGCAGCAACAGCAGCAG
CAGGCGTCGGCCACCGGCAGCTCGCAGCCGGCGGCGGAGAGCAGCACCCAGCAGCGCCCCGGGGTCCCCG
CGGGACCGCGGCCACTGGACGGATACCTCGGAGTGGCGGACCACAAGCCCCTGAAAATGCACTGCAGGGA
CTGTGCCCTGGTGACCAGCTCAGGGCATCTGCTGCACAGTCGGCAAGGCTCCCAGATTGACCAGACAGAG
TGTGTCATCCGCATGAATGACGCCCCCACACGCGGCTATGGGCGTGACGTGGGCAATCGCACCAGCCTGA
GGGTCATCGCGCATTCCAGCATCCAGAGGATCCTCCGCAACCGCCATGACCTGCTCAACGTGAGCCAGGG
CACCGTGTTCATCTTCTGGGGCCCCAGCAGCTACATGCGGCGGGACGGCAAGGGCCAGGTCTACAACAAC
CTGCATCTCCTGAGCCAGGTGCTGCCCCGGCTGAAGGCCTTCATGATTACTCGCCACAAGATGCTGCAGT
TTGATGAGCTCTTCAAGCAGGAGACTGGCAAAGACAGGAAGATATCCAACACTTGGCTCAGCACTGGCTG
GTTTACAATGACAATTGCACTGGAGCTCTGTGACAGGATCAATGTTTATGGCATGGTGCCCCCAGACTTC
TGCAGGGATCCCAATCACCCTTCAGTACCTTATCATTATTATGAACCTTTTGGACCTGATGAATGTACAA
TGTACCTCTCCCATGAGCGAGGACGCAAGGGCAGTCATCACCGCTTTATCACAGAGAAACGAGTCTTTAA
GAACTGGGCACGGACATTCAATATTCACTTTTTTCAACCAGACTGGAAACCAGAATCACTTGCTATAAAT
CATCCTGAGAATAAACCTGTGTTCTAAGTCGACCCTGTGGAATGTGTGTCAGTTAGGGTGTGGAAAGTCC
CCAGGCTCCCCAGCAGGCAGAAGTATGCAAAGCATGCATCTCAATTAGTCAGCAACCAGGTGTGGAAAGT
CCCCAGGCTCCCCAGCAGGCAGAAGTATGCAAAGCATGCATCTCAATTAGTCAGCAACCATAGTCCCGCC
CCTAACTCCGCCCATCCCGCCCCTAACTCCGCCCAGTTCCGCCCATTCTCCGCCCCATGGCTGACTAATT
TTTTTTATTTATGCAGAGGCCGAGGCCGCCTCGGCCTCT
