>Addgene plasmid #26981 | pBABE Hygro ST6GalNaC5 | addgene partial sequence | sequence record 33194 | 26981 with pBABE-5
TGGTGGTACGTAGGAATTCATGTACCCATACGATGTTCCAGATTACGCTAAGACCCTGATGCGCCATGGT
CTGGCAGTGTGTTTAGCGCTCACCACCATGTGCACCAGCTTGTTGCTAGTGTACAGCAGCCTCGGCGGCC
AGAAGGAGCGGCCCCCGCAGCAGCAGCAGCAGCAGCAGCAACAGCAGCAGCAGGCGTCGGCCACCGGCAG
CTCGCAGCCGGCGGCGGAGAGCAGCACCCAGCAGCGCCCCGGGGTCCCCGCGGGACCGCGGCCACTGGAC
GGATACCTCGGAGTGGCGGACCACAAGCCCCTGAAAATGCACTGCAGGGACTGTGCCCTGGTGACCAGCT
CAGGGCATCTGCTGCACAGTCGGCAAGGCTCCCAGATTGACCAGACAGAGTGTGTCATCCGCATGAATGA
CGCCCCCACACGCGGCTATGGGCGTGACGTGGGCAATCGCACCAGCCTGAGGGTCATCGCGCATTCCAGC
ATCCAGAGGATCCTCCGCAACCGCCATGACCTGCTCAACGTGAGCCAGGGCACCGTGTTCATCTTCTGGG
GCCCCAGCAGCTACATGCGGCGGGACGGCAAGGGCCAGGTCTACAACAACCTGCATCTCCTGAGCCAGGT
GCTGCCCCGGCTGAAGGCCTTCATGATTACTCGCCACAAGATGCTGCAGTTTGATGAGCTCTTCAAGCA
