>Addgene plasmid #26981 | pBABE Hygro ST6GalNaC5 | addgene partial sequence | sequence record 33195 | 26981 with pBABE-5
GTTCCAGATTACGCTAAGACCCTGATGCGCCATGGTCTGGCAGTGTGTTTAGCGCTCACCACCATGTGCA
CCAGCTTGTTGCTAGTGTACAGCAGCCTCGGCGGCCAGAAGGAGCGGCCCCCGCAGCAGCAGCAGCAGCA
GCAGCAACAGCAGCAGCAGGCGTCGGCCACCGGCAGCTCGCAGCCGGCGGCGGAGAGCAGCACCCAGCAG
CGCCCCGGGGTCCCCGCGGGACCGCGGCCACTGGACGGATACCTCGGAGTGGCGGACCACAAGCCCCTGA
AAATGCACTGCAGGGACTGTGCCCTGGTGACCAGCTCAGGGCATCTGCTGCACAGTCGGCAAGGCTCCCA
GATTGACCAGACAGAGTGTGTCATCCGCATGAATGACGCCCCCACACGCGGCTATGGGCGTGACGTGGGC
AATCGCACCAGCCTGAGGGTCATCGCGCATTCCAGCATCCAGAGGATCCTCCGCAACCGCCATGACCTGC
TCAACGTGAGCCAGGGCACCGTGTTCATCTTCTGGGGCCCCAGCAGCTACATGCGGCGGGACGGCAAGGG
CCAGGTCTACAACAACCTGCATCTCCTGAGCCAGGTGCTGCCCCGGCTGAAGGCCTTCATGATTACTCGC
CACAAGATGCTGCAGTTTGATGAGCTCTTCAAGCAGGAGACTGGCAAAGACAGGAAGATATCCAACACTT
GGCTCAGCACTGGCTGGTTTACAATGACAATTGCACTGGAGCTCTGTGACAGGATCAATGTTTATGGCAT
GGTGCCCCCAGACTTCTGCAGGGATCCC
